Addgene plasmid #169584: pVH237-2-Tier1-PmPGK1-TtgA
Purpose: Tier-1 vector encoding PmPGK1-driven TtgA expression (PmPGK1-TtgA-pA).
Depositing lab: Martin Fussenegger. Depositing organization: ETH Zurich (Swiss Federal Institute of Technology). Publication: A versatile plasmid architecture for mammalian synthetic biology (VAMSyB). Haellman V, Strittmatter T, Bertschi A, Stucheli P, Fussenegger M. Metab Eng. 2021 Jul;66:41-50. doi: 10.1016/j.ymben.2021.04.003. Epub 2021 Apr 18. PubMed 33857582.
Backbone
  Vector backbone: pMM1 (pcDNA3.1-based)
  Backbone size w/o insert (bp): 4435
  Vector type: Mammalian Expression
  Selectable markers: Neomycin (select with G418)
Growth in bacteria
  Bacterial resistance: Ampicillin, 100 μg/mL
  Growth temperature: 37°C
  Growth strain: DH5alpha
  Copy number: High Copy
Gene/Insert
  Gene/Insert name: Regulatory protein TtgR fused to a VP16 domain (alt names: PPGK-TtgR-VP16; TtgA)
  Species: Other
  Promoter: PPGK
  Cloning method: Restriction Enzyme; 5′ cloning site Unknown (unknown if destroyed)
  Sequencing primers: 5′ AmpStart; 3′ BGH-rev
Terms and licenses: Academic/Nonprofit Terms; Industry Terms: Not Available to Industry
How to cite: pVH237-2-Tier1-PmPGK1-TtgA was a gift from Martin Fussenegger (Addgene plasmid # 169584 ; http://n2t.net/addgene:169584 ; RRID:Addgene_169584)
