[The description below was written by a language model from this plasmid's Addgene catalogue record and pLannotate feature annotations shown in this document.]
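Description:
pVH237-2-Tier1-PmPGK1-TtgA is a mammalian expression plasmid of about 6.1 kb built on pMM1, a pcDNA3.1-derived backbone, and belongs to the "Tier-1" level of the VAMSyB modular plasmid architecture for mammalian synthetic biology. It is maintained in E. coli at high copy through a ColE1/pUC-type origin and selected with ampicillin via the β-lactamase gene and its native promoter. An f1 bacteriophage origin is also present. For selection in mammalian cells, the backbone carries an SV40 enhancer/early promoter driving the neomycin phosphotransferase gene, followed by an SV40 polyadenylation signal, which allows G418 selection. Short annotated fragments of ble, lacI and the lac promoter/operator region appear to be backbone remnants rather than functional modules.

The payload is a single expression unit in which the mouse phosphoglycerate kinase 1 (PGK) promoter, a constitutive mammalian promoter, drives TtgA and is terminated by the bovine growth hormone polyadenylation signal. TtgA is a synthetic transactivator made by fusing TtgR, the repressor of the ttgABC efflux operon from Pseudomonas putida DOT-T1E, to the transcriptional activation domain of herpes simplex virus VP16. TtgR natively binds its operator DNA and releases it when bound by small-molecule ligands, so the VP16 fusion should convert it into a ligand-responsive activator. It would switch on a promoter carrying TtgR operator sites and be turned off when an inducer displaces it from the DNA. The matching responsive promoter or reporter is not on this plasmid and would have to be supplied separately. The record gives the purpose only as PGK-driven TtgA expression, consistent with use as the regulator component in engineered mammalian gene circuits and as a building block for higher-tier assemblies.
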