Features (pLannotate 1.2.2; 17 found; start..end, strand, type, name):
    178..766     -  rep_origin     ori: high-copy-number ColE1/pMB1/pBR322/pUC origin of replication
    937..1797    -  CDS            AmpR: β-lactamase; bla; confers resistance to ampicillin, carbenicillin, and related antibiotics
   1798..1902    -  promoter       AmpR promoter: bla
   1976..2475    +  promoter       PGK promoter: mouse phosphoglycerate kinase 1 promoter
   2520..3149    +  CDS            ttgR: TTGR_PSEPT - Experimental evidence at protein level: Swiss-Prot protein existence level 1. Represses expression from the ttgABC operon promoter and its own expression. Binds to a promoter region between the divergently transcribed ttgR and ttgABC genes/operons; in the presence of chloramphenicol or tetracycline this binding no longer occurs and ttgR and ttgABC are derepressed. This suggests that TtgR binds these antibiotics. From Pseudomonas putida (strain DOT-T1E).
   3303..3536    +  CDS            VP16 AD: transcriptional activation domain of herpes simplex virus protein VP16 (Triezenberg et al., 1988; Cousens et al., 1989); UL48
   3597..3821    +  polyA_signal   bGH poly(A) signal: bovine growth hormone polyadenylation signal
   3825..3846    +  promoter       SV40 promoter (fragment): SV40 enhancer and early promoter
   3867..4295    +  rep_origin     f1 ori (sequence partly withheld): f1 bacteriophage origin of replication; arrow indicates direction of (+) strand synthesis
   4309..4638    +  promoter       SV40 promoter: SV40 enhancer and early promoter
   4705..5496    +  CDS            neo: KKA2_KLEPN - Also known as kan, nptII. Experimental evidence at protein level: Swiss-Prot protein existence level 1. Resistance to kanamycin, neomycin, paromomycin, ribostamycin, butirosin and gentamicin B. From Klebsiella pneumoniae.
   5520..5678    +  CDS            ble (fragment): BLE_KLEPN - Experimental evidence at protein level: Swiss-Prot protein existence level 1. Binding protein with a strong affinity to the bleomycin family of antibiotics. Binds to CL990; an antimitotic-antibiotic compound. From Klebsiella pneumoniae.
   5673..5794    +  polyA_signal   SV40 poly(A) signal: SV40 polyadenylation signal
   5867..5883    -  protein_bind   lac operator: The lac repressor binds to the lac operator to inhibit transcription in E. coli. This inhibition can be relieved by adding lactose or isopropyl-β-D-thiogalactopyranoside (IPTG). lac repressor encoded by lacI
   5891..5921    -  promoter       lac promoter: promoter for the E. coli lac operon
   5936..5957    -  protein_bind   CAP binding site: CAP binding activates transcription in the presence of cAMP. E. coli catabolite activator protein
   5970..6062    -  CDS            lacI (fragment): lac repressor; lacI; The lac repressor binds to the lac operator to inhibit transcription in E. coli. This inhibition can be relieved by adding lactose or isopropyl-β-D-thiogalactopyranoside (IPTG).
>Addgene plasmid #169584 | pVH237-2-Tier1-PmPGK1-TtgA | addgene full sequence | sequence record 365003 | Addgene NGS Result
CGCTTCCTCGCTCACTGACTCGCTGCGCTCGGTCGTTCGGCTGCGGCGAGCGGTATCAGCTCACTCAAAG
GCGGTAATACGGTTATCCACAGAATCAGGGGATAACGCAGGAAAGAACATGTGAGCAAAAGGCCAGCAAA
AGGCCAGGAACCGTAAAAAGGCCGCGTTGCTGGCGTTTTTCCATAGGCTCCGCCCCCCTGACGAGCATCA
CAAAAATCGACGCTCAAGTCAGAGGTGGCGAAACCCGACAGGACTATAAAGATACCAGGCGTTTCCCCCT
GGAAGCTCCCTCGTGCGCTCTCCTGTTCCGACCCTGCCGCTTACCGGATACCTGTCCGCCTTTCTCCCTT
CGGGAAGCGTGGCGCTTTCTCATAGCTCACGCTGTAGGTATCTCAGTTCGGTGTAGGTCGTTCGCTCCAA
GCTGGGCTGTGTGCACGAACCCCCCGTTCAGCCCGACCGCTGCGCCTTATCCGGTAACTATCGTCTTGAG
TCCAACCCGGTAAGACACGACTTATCGCCACTGGCAGCAGCCACTGGTAACAGGATTAGCAGAGCGAGGT
ATGTAGGCGGTGCTACAGAGTTCTTGAAGTGGTGGCCTAACTACGGCTACACTAGAAGAACAGTATTTGG
TATCTGCGCTCTGCTGAAGCCAGTTACCTTCGGAAAAAGAGTTGGTAGCTCTTGATCCGGCAAACAAACC
ACCGCTGGTAGCGGTGGTTTTTTTGTTTGCAAGCAGCAGATTACGCGCAGAAAAAAAGGATCTCAAGAAG
ATCCTTTGATCTTTTCTACGGGGTCTGACGCTCAGTGGAACGAAAACTCACGTTAAGGGATTTTGGTCAT
GAGATTATCAAAAAGGATCTTCACCTAGATCCTTTTAAATTAAAAATGAAGTTTTAAATCAATCTAAAGT
ATATATGAGTAAACTTGGTCTGACAGTTACCAATGCTTAATCAGTGAGGCACCTATCTCAGCGATCTGTC
TATTTCGTTCATCCATAGTTGCCTGACTCCCCGTCGTGTAGATAACTACGATACGGGAGGGCTTACCATC
TGGCCCCAGTGCTGCAATGATACCGCGAGACCCACGCTCACCGGCTCCAGATTTATCAGCAATAAACCAG
CCAGCCGGAAGGGCCGAGCGCAGAAGTGGTCCTGCAACTTTATCCGCCTCCATCCAGTCTATTAATTGTT
GCCGGGAAGCTAGAGTAAGTAGTTCGCCAGTTAATAGTTTGCGCAACGTTGTTGCCATTGCTACAGGCAT
CGTGGTGTCACGCTCGTCGTTTGGTATGGCTTCATTCAGCTCCGGTTCCCAACGATCAAGGCGAGTTACA
TGATCCCCCATGTTGTGCAAAAAAGCGGTTAGCTCCTTCGGTCCTCCGATCGTTGTCAGAAGTAAGTTGG
CCGCAGTGTTATCACTCATGGTTATGGCAGCACTGCATAATTCTCTTACTGTCATGCCATCCGTAAGATG
CTTTTCTGTGACTGGTGAGTACTCAACCAAGTCATTCTGAGAATAGTGTATGCGGCGACCGAGTTGCTCT
TGCCCGGCGTCAATACGGGATAATACCGCGCCACATAGCAGAACTTTAAAAGTGCTCATCATTGGAAAAC
GTTCTTCGGGGCGAAAACTCTCAAGGATCTTACCGCTGTTGAGATCCAGTTCGATGTAACCCACTCGTGC
ACCCAACTGATCTTCAGCATCTTTTACTTTCACCAGCGTTTCTGGGTGAGCAAAAACAGGAAGGCAAAAT
GCCGCAAAAAAGGGAATAAGGGCGACACGGAAATGTTGAATACTCATACTCTTCCTTTTTCAATATTATT
GAAGCATTTATCAGGGTTATTGTCTCATGAGCGGATACATATTTGAATGTATTTAGAAAAATAAACAAAT
AGGGGTTCCGCGCACATTTCCCCGAAAAGTGCCACCTGACGTCGACGGATCGGGAGATCTCCACGCGTGG
TACCCTCGAGCTACCGGGTAGGGGAGGCGCTTTTCCCAAGGCAGTCTGGAGCATGCGCTTTAGCAGCCCC
GCTGGGCACTTGGCGCTACACAAGTGGCCTCTGGCCTCGCACACATTCCACATCCACCGGTAGGCGCCAA
CCGGCTCCGTTCTTTGGTGGCCCCTTCGCGCCACCTTCTACTCCTCCCCTAGTCAGGAAGTTCCCCCCCG
CCCCGCAGCTCGCGTCGTGCAGGACGTGACAAATGGAAGTAGCACGTCTCAGTAGTCTCGTGCAGATGGA
CAGCACCGCTGAGCAATGGAAGCGGGTAGGCCTTTGGGGCAGCGGCCAATAGCAGCTTTGCTCCTTCGCT
TTCTGGGCTCAGAGGCTGGGAAGGGGTGGGTCCGGGGGCGGGCTCAGGGGCGGGCTCAGGGGCGGGGCGG
GCGCCCGAAGGTCCTCCGGAGGCCCGGCATTCTGCACGCTTCAAAAGCGCACGTCTGCCGCGCTGTTCTC
CTCTTCCTCATCTCCGGGCCTTTCGACCTCCAGCCCGAGCTCGGTATAGGTTCGAAGCGGAATTCCACCA
TGGTCCGTCGAACCAAAGAAGAAGCCCAGGAAACCCGTGCCCAGATCATCGAGGCGGCGGAAAGGGCCTT
CTACAAGCGCGGGGTTGCGCGAACCACCCTGGCCGACATCGCCGAACTGGCGGGTGTGACGCGGGGGGCG
ATCTACTGGCACTTCAACAACAAGGCCGAGCTGGTGCAGGCGTTGCTCGACAGCCTGCACGAGACCCATG
ACCATTTGGCGCGGGCGAGCGAAAGCGAGGATGAAGTCGACCCGCTTGGCTGCATGCGCAAGCTGCTGTT
GCAAGTGTTCAACGAGCTGGTGCTCGATGCCCGAACCCGTCGTATCAATGAAATCCTGCATCACAAGTGC
GAGTTCACCGATGACATGTGTGAAATTCGCCAGCAGCGCCAGAGTGCGGTGCTGGATTGCCACAAGGGCA
TCACCCTGGCGCTGGCCAATGCCGTACGCCGGGGCCAGTTGCCTGGCGAGCTGGATGCCGAGCGAGCGGC
GGTGGCCATGTTTGCCTATGTCGATGGCCTGATCAGGCGCTGGCTATTGCTGCCTGACAGTGTCGATCTG
TTGGGTGATGTCGAAAAATGGGTCGACACCGGGCTGGATATGCTGCGCTTGAGCCCGGCTCTGCGCAAAT
CCGCGTACAGCCGCGCGCGTACGAAAAACAATTACGGGTCTACCATCGAGGGCCTGCTCGATCTCCCGGA
CGACGACGCCCCCGAAGAGGCGGGGCTGGCGGCTCCGCGCCTGTCCTTTCTCCCCGCGGGACACACGCGC
AGACTGTCGACGGCCCCCCCGACCGATGTCAGCCTGGGGGACGAGCTCCACTTAGACGGCGAGGACGTGG
CGATGGCGCATGCCGACGCGCTAGACGATTTCGATCTGGACATGTTGGGGGACGGGGATTCCCCGGGTCC
GGGATTTACCCCCCACGACTCCGCCCCCTACGGCGCTCTGGATATGGCCGACTTCGAGTTTGAGCAGATG
TTTACCGATGCCCTTGGAATTGACGAGTACGGTGGGGCTAGCGGATCCACCGGTGTCTAGAAAGCTTTGA
GGCCGGCCTGCAGGGATCAGCCTCGACTGTGCCTTCTAGTTGCCAGCCATCTGTTGTTTGCCCCTCCCCC
GTGCCTTCCTTGACCCTGGAAGGTGCCACTCCCACTGTCCTTTCCTAATAAAATGAGGAAATTGCATCGC
ATTGTCTGAGTAGGTGTCATTCTATTCTGGGGGGTGGGGTGGGGCAGGACAGCAAGGGGGAGGATTGGGA
AGACAATAGCAGGCATGCTGGGGATGCGGTGGGCTCTATGGCTTCTGAGGCGGAAAGAACCAGCTGGGGC
TCTAGGGGGTATCCCC
[124 nt withheld, positions 3867-3990]
C
[91 nt withheld, positions 3992-4082]
A
[49 nt withheld, positions 4084-4132]
CCTTTGACGTTGGAGTCCACGTTCTTT
[37 nt withheld, positions 4160-4196]
ACCCTATCTCGGTCTATTCTTTTGATTTATAAGGGATTTTGCCGATTTCGGCCTATTGGTTAAAAAATGA
GCTGATTTAACAAAAATTTAACGCGAATTAATTCTGTGGAATGTGTGTCAGTTAGGGTGTGGAAAGTCCC
CAGGCTCCCCAGCAGGCAGAAGTATGCAAAGCATGCATCTCAATTAGTCAGCAACCAGGTGTGGAAAGTC
CCCAGGCTCCCCAGCAGGCAGAAGTATGCAAAGCATGCATCTCAATTAGTCAGCAACCATAGTCCCGCCC
CTAACTCCGCCCATCCCGCCCCTAACTCCGCCCAGTTCCGCCCATTCTCCGCCCCATGGCTGACTAATTT
TTTTTATTTATGCAGAGGCCGAGGCCGCCTCTGCCTCTGAGCTATTCCAGAAGTAGTGAGGAGGCTTTTT
TGGAGGCCTAGGCTTTTGCAAAAAGCTCCCGGGAGCTTGTATATCCATTTTCGGATCTGATCAAGAGACA
GGATGAGGATCGTTTCGCATGATTGAACAAGATGGATTGCACGCAGGTTCTCCGGCCGCTTGGGTGGAGA
GGCTATTCGGCTATGACTGGGCACAACAGACAATCGGCTGCTCTGATGCCGCCGTGTTCCGGCTGTCAGC
GCAGGGGCGCCCGGTTCTTTTTGTCAAGACCGACCTGTCCGGTGCCCTGAATGAACTGCAGGACGAGGCA
GCGCGGCTATCGTGGCTGGCCACGACGGGCGTTCCTTGCGCAGCTGTGCTCGACGTTGTCACTGAAGCGG
GAAGGGACTGGCTGCTATTGGGCGAAGTGCCGGGGCAGGATCTCCTGTCATCTCACCTTGCTCCTGCCGA
GAAAGTATCCATCATGGCTGATGCAATGCGGCGGCTGCATACGCTTGATCCGGCTACCTGCCCATTCGAC
CACCAAGCGAAACATCGCATCGAGCGAGCACGTACTCGGATGGAAGCCGGTCTTGTCGATCAGGATGATC
TGGACGAAGAGCATCAGGGGCTCGCGCCAGCCGAACTGTTCGCCAGGCTCAAGGCGCGCATGCCCGACGG
CGAGGATCTCGTCGTGACCCATGGCGATGCCTGCTTGCCGAATATCATGGTGGAAAATGGCCGCTTTTCT
GGATTCATCGACTGTGGCCGGCTGGGTGTGGCGGACCGCTATCAGGACATAGCGTTGGCTACCCGTGATA
TTGCTGAAGAGCTTGGCGGCGAATGGGCTGACCGCTTCCTCGTGCTTTACGGTATCGCCGCTCCCGATTC
GCAGCGCATCGCCTTCTATCGCCTTCTTGACGAGTTCTTCTGAGCGGGACTCTGGGGTTCGAAATGACCG
ACCAAGCGACGCCCAACCTGCCATCACGAGATTTCGATTCCACCGCCGCCTTCTATGAAAGGTTGGGCTT
CGGAATCGTTTTCCGGGACGCCGGCTGGATGATCCTCCAGCGCGGGGATCTCATGCTGGAGTTCTTCGCC
CACCCCAACTTGTTTATTGCAGCTTATAATGGTTACAAATAAAGCAATAGCATCACAAATTTCACAAATA
AAGCATTTTTTTCACTGCATTCTAGTTGTGGTTTGTCCAAACTCATCAATGTATCTTATCATGTCTGTAT
ACCGTCGACCTCTAGCTAGAGCTTGGCGTAATCATGGTCATAGCTGTTTCCTGTGTGAAATTGTTATCCG
CTCACAATTCCACACAACATACGAGCCGGAAGCATAAAGTGTAAAGCCTGGGGTGCCTAATGAGTGAGCT
AACTCACATTAATTGCGTTGCGCTCACTGCCCGCTTTCCAGTCGGGAAACCTGTCGTGCCAGCTGCATTA
ATGAATCGGCCAACGCGCGGGGAGAGGCGGTTTGCGTATTGGGCGCTCTTC
